Addgene plasmid #240501: pCI_GFPnes
Purpose: (Empty Backbone) Cell fusion assays
Depositing lab: Benjamin Podbilewicz. Depositing organization: Technion Research and Development Foundation. Publication: Discovery of archaeal fusexins homologous to eukaryotic HAP2/GCS1 gamete fusion proteins. Moi D, Nishio S, Li X, Valansi C, Langleib M, Brukman NG, Flyak K, Dessimoz C, de Sanctis D, Tunyasuvunakool K, Jumper J, Grana M, Romero H, Aguilar PS, Jovine L, Podbilewicz B. Nat Commun. 2022 Jul 6;13(1):3880. doi: 10.1038/s41467-022-31564-1. PubMed 35794124.
Backbone
  Vector backbone: pCI
  Vector type: Mammalian Expression
  Tag / fusion protein: GFPnes (C terminal on insert)
Growth in bacteria
  Bacterial resistance: Ampicillin, 100 μg/mL
  Growth temperature: 37°C
  Growth strain: DH5alpha
  Copy number: High Copy
Gene/Insert
  Gene/Insert name: None
  Tag / fusion protein: GFPnes (C terminal on insert)
Terms and licenses: Academic/Nonprofit Terms; Industry Terms: Not Available to Industry
How to cite: pCI_GFPnes was a gift from Benjamin Podbilewicz (Addgene plasmid # 240501 ; http://n2t.net/addgene:240501 ; RRID:Addgene_240501)
