[The description below was written by a language model from this plasmid's Addgene catalogue record and pLannotate feature annotations shown in this document.]
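Description:
pCI_GFPnes is a mammalian expression plasmid deposited as an empty backbone for cell fusion assays. It is maintained in E. coli as a high-copy plasmid through a ColE1/pUC-type origin and selected with ampicillin via the β-lactamase gene and its native promoter. The catalogue lists the backbone as pCI. The annotated 6,252 nt sequence shows a CAG-style expression unit: the human CMV immediate-early enhancer, a chicken β-actin promoter carrying a small deletion, and a chimeric chicken β-actin/rabbit β-globin intron, closed by the rabbit β-globin polyadenylation signal. This layout is more typical of pCAGGS-derived bicistronic vectors than of the commercial CMV-promoter pCI, so "pCI" may be a lab designation.

Downstream of the intron lies a fragment of a multiple cloning site, followed by the EMCV internal ribosome entry site (IRES2) and an EGFP coding sequence. A gene cloned into the MCS would therefore share one transcript with the reporter, with EGFP translated independently from the IRES. The catalogue describes GFPnes as a C-terminal tag on the insert, but the feature table points to bicistronic co-expression rather than a fusion. The name implies a nuclear export signal appended to GFP, which would keep fluorescence in the cytoplasm. That element is not annotated separately, although unannotated sequence follows the EGFP feature. An SV40 origin, a fragment of the SV40 promoter, an SV40 poly(A) signal and lac-derived remnants are also present in the backbone.

In fusion assays, a cytoplasmic green marker of this kind typically labels transfected cells so that multinucleated or content-mixed cells can be scored. The empty vector can act as a negative control or as the recipient for candidate fusogen genes.
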