Features (pLannotate 1.2.2; 18 found; start..end, strand, type, name):
      5..384     +  enhancer       CMV enhancer: human cytomegalovirus immediate early enhancer
    386..643     +  promoter       chicken β-actin promoter: contains a 21-bp deletion relative to the standard chicken β-actin promoter
    644..1660    +  intron         chimeric intron: chimera between introns from chicken β-actin and rabbit β-globin
   1778..1819    -  misc_feature   MCS (fragment): pBluescript multiple cloning site
   1821..2407    +  misc_feature   IRES2: internal ribosome entry site (IRES) of the encephalomyocarditis virus (EMCV)
   2408..3121    +  CDS            EGFP: EGFP is a basic (constitutively fluorescent) green fluorescent protein published in 1996, derived from Aequorea victoria. It is reported to be a rapidly-maturing weak dimer with moderate acid sensitivity.
   3309..3364    +  polyA_signal   β-globin poly(A) signal: rabbit β-globin polyadenylation signal (Gil and Proudfoot, 1987)
   3779..3795    -  protein_bind   lac operator: The lac repressor binds to the lac operator to inhibit transcription in E. coli. This inhibition can be relieved by adding lactose or isopropyl-β-D-thiogalactopyranoside (IPTG). lac repressor encoded by lacI
   3803..3833    -  promoter       lac promoter: promoter for the E. coli lac operon
   3848..3869    -  protein_bind   CAP binding site: CAP binding activates transcription in the presence of cAMP. E. coli catabolite activator protein
   3882..3921    -  CDS            lacI (fragment): lac repressor; lacI; The lac repressor binds to the lac operator to inhibit transcription in E. coli. This inhibition can be relieved by adding lactose or isopropyl-β-D-thiogalactopyranoside (IPTG).
   3928..3950    +  promoter       SV40 promoter (fragment): SV40 enhancer and early promoter
   3974..4109    +  rep_origin     SV40 ori: SV40 origin of replication
   4129..4263    +  polyA_signal   SV40 poly(A) signal: SV40 polyadenylation signal
   4265..4319    -  CDS            lacI (fragment): lac repressor; lacI; The lac repressor binds to the lac operator to inhibit transcription in E. coli. This inhibition can be relieved by adding lactose or isopropyl-β-D-thiogalactopyranoside (IPTG).
   4502..5090    -  rep_origin     ori: high-copy-number ColE1/pMB1/pBR322/pUC origin of replication
   5261..6121    -  CDS            AmpR: β-lactamase; bla; confers resistance to ampicillin, carbenicillin, and related antibiotics
   6122..6226    -  promoter       AmpR promoter: bla
>Addgene plasmid #240501 | pCI_GFPnes | addgene full sequence | sequence record 481097 | Addgene NGS Result
GGTCGACATTGATTATTGACTAGTTATTAATAGTAATCAATTACGGGGTCATTAGTTCATAGCCCATATA
TGGAGTTCCGCGTTACATAACTTACGGTAAATGGCCCGCCTGGCTGACCGCCCAACGACCCCCGCCCATT
GACGTCAATAATGACGTATGTTCCCATAGTAACGCCAATAGGGACTTTCCATTGACGTCAATGGGTGGAG
TATTTACGGTAAACTGCCCACTTGGCAGTACATCAAGTGTATCATATGCCAAGTACGCCCCCTATTGACG
TCAATGACGGTAAATGGCCCGCCTGGCATTATGCCCAGTACATGACCTTATGGGACTTTCCTACTTGGCA
GTACATCTACGTATTAGTCATCGCTATTACCATGGTCGAGGTGAGCCCCACGTTCTGCTTCACTCTCCCC
ATCTCCCCCCCCTCCCCACCCCCAATTTTGTATTTATTTATTTTTTAATTATTTTGTGCAGCGATGGGGG
CGGGGGGGGGGGGGCGCGCGCCAGGCGGGGCGGGGCGGGGCGAGGCGGAGAGGTGCGGCGGCAGCCAATC
AGAGCGGCGCGCTCCGAAAGTTTCCTTTTATGGCGAGGCGGCGGCGGCGGCGGCCCTATAAAAAGCGAAG
CGCGCGGCGGGCGGGAGTCGCTGCGCGCTGCCTTCGCCCCGTGCCCCGCTCCGCCGCCGCCTCGCGCCGC
CCGCCCCGGCTCTGACTGACCGCGTTACTCCCACAGGTGAGCGGGCGGGACGGCCCTTCTCCTCCGGGCT
GTAATTAGCGCTTGGTTTAATGACGGCTTGTTTCTTTTCTGTGGCTGCGTGAAAGCCTTGAGGGGCTCCG
GGAGGGCCCTTTGTGCGGGGGGAGCGGCTCGGGGGGTGCGTGCGTGTGTGTGTGCGTGGGGAGCGCCGCG
TGCGGCTCCGCGCTGCCCGGCGGCTGTGAGCGCTGCGGGCGCGGCGCGGGGCTTTGTGCGCTCCGCAGTG
TGCGCGAGGGGAGCGCGGCCGGGGGCGGTGCCCCGCGGTGCGGGGGGGGCTGCGAGGGGAACAAAGGCTG
CGTGCGGGGTGTGTGCGTGGGGGGGTGAGCAGGGGGTGTGGGCGCGTCGGTCGGGCTGCAACCCCCCCTG
CACCCCCCTCCCCGAGTTGCTGAGCACGGCCCGGCTTCGGGTGCGGGGCTCCGTACGGGGCGTGGCGCGG
GGCTCGCCGTGCCGGGCGGGGGGTGGCGGCAGGTGGGGGTGCCGGGCGGGGCGGGGCCGCCTCGGGCCGG
GGAGGGCTCGGGGGAGGGGCGCGGCGGCCCCCGGAGCGCCGGCGGCTGTCGAGGCGCGGCGAGCCGCAGC
CATTGCCTTTTATGGTAATCGTGCGAGAGGGCGCAGGGACTTCCTTTGTCCCAAATCTGTGCGGAGCCGA
AATCTGGGAGGCGCCGCCGCACCCCCTCTAGCGGGCGCGGGGCGAAGCGGTGCGGCGCCGGCAGGAAGGA
AATGGGCGGGGAGGGCCTTCGTGCGTCGCCGCGCCGCCGTCCCCTTCTCCCTCTCCAGCCTCGGGGCTGT
CCGCGGGGGGACGGCTGCCTTCGGGGGGGACGGGGCAGGGCGGGGTTCGGCTTCTGGCGTGTGACCGGCG
GCTCTAGAGCCTCTGCTAACCATGTTCATGCCTTCTTCTTTTTCCTACAGCTCCTGGGCAACGTGCTGGT
TATTGTGCTGTCTCATCATTTTGGCAAAGAATTGCTCGAGAGTTCGAAGCCTTAAGTACGCGTAGGCGCG
CCTTAATTAACGTTTAAACGCTAGCTCATCGATAAGCTTGATATCGAATTCCTGCAGCCCGGGGGATCCG
CCCCTCTCCCTCCCCCCCCCCTAACGTTACTGGCCGAAGCCGCTTGGAATAAGGCCGGTGTGCGTTTGTC
TATATGTTATTTTCCACCATATTGCCGTCTTTTGGCAATGTGAGGGCCCGGAAACCTGGCCCTGTCTTCT
TGACGAGCATTCCTAGGGGTCTTTCCCCTCTCGCCAAAGGAATGCAAGGTCTGTTGAATGTCGTGAAGGA
AGCAGTTCCTCTGGAAGCTTCTTGAAGACAAACAACGTCTGTAGCGACCCTTTGCAGGCAGCGGAACCCC
CCACCTGGCGACAGGTGCCTCTGCGGCCAAAAGCCACGTGTATAAGATACACCTGCAAAGGCGGCACAAC
CCCAGTGCCACGTTGTGAGTTGGATAGTTGTGGAAAGAGTCAAATGGCTCTCCTCAAGCGTATTCAACAA
GGGGCTGAAGGATGCCCAGAAGGTACCCCATTGTATGGGATCTGATCTGGGGCCTCGGTACACATGCTTT
ACATGTGTTTAGTCGAGGTTAAAAAAACGTCTAGGCCCCCCGAACCACGGGGACGTGGTTTTCCTTTGAA
AAACACGATGATAATATGGCCACAACCATGGTGAGCAAGGGCGAGGAGCTGTTCACCGGGGTGGTGCCCA
TCCTGGTCGAGCTGGACGGCGACGTAAACGGCCACAAGTTCAGCGTGTCCGGCGAGGGCGAGGGCGATGC
CACCTACGGCAAGCTGACCCTGAAGTTCATCTGCACCACCGGCAAGCTGCCCGTGCCCTGGCCCACCCTC
GTGACCACCCTGACCTACGGCGTGCAGTGCTTCAGCCGCTACCCCGACCACATGAAGCAGCACGACTTCT
TCAAGTCCGCCATGCCCGAAGGCTACGTCCAGGAGCGCACCATCTTCTTCAAGGACGACGGCAACTACAA
GACCCGCGCCGAGGTGAAGTTCGAGGGCGACACCCTGGTGAACCGCATCGAGCTGAAGGGCATCGACTTC
AAGGAGGACGGCAACATCCTGGGGCACAAGCTGGAGTACAACTACAACAGCCACAACGTCTATATCATGG
CCGACAAGCAGAAGAACGGCATCAAGGTGAACTTCAAGATCCGCCACAACATCGAGGACGGCAGCGTGCA
GCTCGCCGACCACTACCAGCAGAACACCCCCATCGGCGACGGCCCCGTGCTGCTGCCCGACAACCACTAC
CTGAGCACCCAGTCCGCCCTGAGCAAAGACCCCAACGAGAAGCGCGATCACATGGTCCTGCTGGAGTTCG
TGACCGCCGCCGGGATCACTCTCGGCATGGACGAGCTGTACATGAGCGGCGGCCTGCAGAAGAAGCTGGA
GGAGCTGGAGCTGGACTAATGTACAAGTAAAGCGGCCGGCCGCCAGCACAGTGGTCGATCGACCAATGCC
CTGGCTCACAAATACCACTGAGATCTTTTTCCCTCTGCCAAAAATTATGGGGACATCATGAAGCCCCTTG
AGCATCTGACTTCTGGCTAATAAAGGAAATTTATTTTCATTGCAATAGTGTGTTGGAATTTTTTGTGTCT
CTCACTCGGAAGGACATATGGGAGGGCAAATCATTTAAAACATCAGAATGAGTATTTGGTTTAGAGTTTG
GCAACATATGCCCATATGCTGGCTGCCATGAACAAAGGTTGGCTATAAAGAGGTCATCAGTATATGAAAC
AGCCCCCTGCTGTCCATTCCTTATTCCATAGAAAAGCCTTGACTTGAGGTTAGATTTTTTTTATATTTTG
TTTTGTGTTATTTTTTTCTTTAACATCCCTAAAATTTTCCTTACATGTTTTACTAGCCAGATTTTTCCTC
CTCTCCTGACTACTCCCAGTCATAGCTGTCCCTCTTCTCTTATGGAGATCCCTCGACCTGCACCGTCGAC
CAGCTGGTCGACGGTGCACCGTCGACCAGCTTGGCGTAATCATGGTCATAGCTGTTTCCTGTGTGAAATT
GTTATCCGCTCACAATTCCACACAACATACGAGCCGGAAGCATAAAGTGTAAAGCCTGGGGTGCCTAATG
AGTGAGCTAACTCACATTAATTGCGTTGCGCTCACTGCCCGCTTTCCAGTCGGGAAACCTGTCGTGCCAG
CGGATCCGCATCTCAATTAGTCAGCAACCATAGTCCCGCCCCTAACTCCGCCCATCCCGCCCCTAACTCC
GCCCAGTTCCGCCCATTCTCCGCCCCATGGCTGACTAATTTTTTTTATTTATGCAGAGGCCGAGGCCGCC
TCGGCCTCTGAGCTATTCCAGAAGTAGTGAGGAGGCTTTTTTGGAGGCCTAGGCTTTTGCAAAAAGCTAA
CTTGTTTATTGCAGCTTATAATGGTTACAAATAAAGCAATAGCATCACAAATTTCACAAATAAAGCATTT
TTTTCACTGCATTCTAGTTGTGGTTTGTCCAAACTCATCAATGTATCTTATCATGTCTGGATCCGCTGCA
TTAATGAATCGGCCAACGCGCGGGGAGAGGCGGTTTGCGTATTGGGCGCTCTTCCGCTTCCTCGCTCACT
GACTCGCTGCGCTCGGTCGTTCGGCTGCGGCGAGCGGTATCAGCTCACTCAAAGGCGGTAATACGGTTAT
CCACAGAATCAGGGGATAACGCAGGAAAGAACATGTGAGCAAAAGGCCAGCAAAAGGCCAGGAACCGTAA
AAAGGCCGCGTTGCTGGCGTTTTTCCATAGGCTCCGCCCCCCTGACGAGCATCACAAAAATCGACGCTCA
AGTCAGAGGTGGCGAAACCCGACAGGACTATAAAGATACCAGGCGTTTCCCCCTGGAAGCTCCCTCGTGC
GCTCTCCTGTTCCGACCCTGCCGCTTACCGGATACCTGTCCGCCTTTCTCCCTTCGGGAAGCGTGGCGCT
TTCTCATAGCTCACGCTGTAGGTATCTCAGTTCGGTGTAGGTCGTTCGCTCCAAGCTGGGCTGTGTGCAC
GAACCCCCCGTTCAGCCCGACCGCTGCGCCTTATCCGGTAACTATCGTCTTGAGTCCAACCCGGTAAGAC
ACGACTTATCGCCACTGGCAGCAGCCACTGGTAACAGGATTAGCAGAGCGAGGTATGTAGGCGGTGCTAC
AGAGTTCTTGAAGTGGTGGCCTAACTACGGCTACACTAGAAGAACAGTATTTGGTATCTGCGCTCTGCTG
AAGCCAGTTACCTTCGGAAAAAGAGTTGGTAGCTCTTGATCCGGCAAACAAACCACCGCTGGTAGCGGTG
GTTTTTTTGTTTGCAAGCAGCAGATTACGCGCAGAAAAAAAGGATCTCAAGAAGATCCTTTGATCTTTTC
TACGGGGTCTGACGCTCAGTGGAACGAAAACTCACGTTAAGGGATTTTGGTCATGAGATTATCAAAAAGG
ATCTTCACCTAGATCCTTTTAAATTAAAAATGAAGTTTTAAATCAATCTAAAGTATATATGAGTAAACTT
GGTCTGACAGTTACCAATGCTTAATCAGTGAGGCACCTATCTCAGCGATCTGTCTATTTCGTTCATCCAT
AGTTGCCTGACTCCCCGTCGTGTAGATAACTACGATACGGGAGGGCTTACCATCTGGCCCCAGTGCTGCA
ATGATACCGCGAGACCCACGCTCACCGGCTCCAGATTTATCAGCAATAAACCAGCCAGCCGGAAGGGCCG
AGCGCAGAAGTGGTCCTGCAACTTTATCCGCCTCCATCCAGTCTATTAATTGTTGCCGGGAAGCTAGAGT
AAGTAGTTCGCCAGTTAATAGTTTGCGCAACGTTGTTGCCATTGCTACAGGCATCGTGGTGTCACGCTCG
TCGTTTGGTATGGCTTCATTCAGCTCCGGTTCCCAACGATCAAGGCGAGTTACATGATCCCCCATGTTGT
GCAAAAAAGCGGTTAGCTCCTTCGGTCCTCCGATCGTTGTCAGAAGTAAGTTGGCCGCAGTGTTATCACT
CATGGTTATGGCAGCACTGCATAATTCTCTTACTGTCATGCCATCCGTAAGATGCTTTTCTGTGACTGGT
GAGTACTCAACCAAGTCATTCTGAGAATAGTGTATGCGGCGACCGAGTTGCTCTTGCCCGGCGTCAATAC
GGGATAATACCGCGCCACATAGCAGAACTTTAAAAGTGCTCATCATTGGAAAACGTTCTTCGGGGCGAAA
ACTCTCAAGGATCTTACCGCTGTTGAGATCCAGTTCGATGTAACCCACTCGTGCACCCAACTGATCTTCA
GCATCTTTTACTTTCACCAGCGTTTCTGGGTGAGCAAAAACAGGAAGGCAAAATGCCGCAAAAAAGGGAA
TAAGGGCGACACGGAAATGTTGAATACTCATACTCTTCCTTTTTCAATATTATTGAAGCATTTATCAGGG
TTATTGTCTCATGAGCGGATACATATTTGAATGTATTTAGAAAAATAAACAAATAGGGGTTCCGCGCACA
TTTCCCCGAAAAGTGCCACCTG
